Addgene plasmid #122488: pStrep-1xEGFP-N1
Purpose: Expression of Strep-tagged 1xEGFP
Depositing lab: Georg Mayr. Depositing organization: Universitaetsklinikum Hamburg-Eppendorf. Publication: A toolkit for expression of Strep-tagged enhanced green fluorescent protein concatemers in mammalian cells. Zweifel A, Giehler S, Nalaskowski MM. Anal Biochem. 2019 Sep 12:113430. doi: 10.1016/j.ab.2019.113430. PubMed 31521668.
Backbone
  Vector backbone: pEGFP-N1
  Vector type: Mammalian Expression
  Selectable markers: Neomycin (select with G418)
Growth in bacteria
  Bacterial resistance: Kanamycin, 50 μg/mL
  Growth temperature: 37°C
  Growth strain: DH5alpha
  Copy number: High Copy
Gene/Insert
  Gene/Insert name: Strep-tagged 1xEGFP
  Promoter: CMV
  Cloning method: Restriction Enzyme; 5′ cloning site BspEI (destroyed during cloning); 3′ cloning site NotI (not destroyed)
  Sequencing primers: 5′ AGCTGGTTTAGTGAACCGTCA
Terms and licenses: Academic/Nonprofit Terms; Industry Terms: Not Available to Industry
Depositor comments: Please note: The MCS of Strep-tagged multimeric EGFP vectors differs from the MCS of the Strep-tagged monomeric EGFP vector. pStrep-1xEGFP-N1: G CTA GCG CTA CCG GAC TCA GAT CTC GAG CTC AAG CTT CGA ATT CTG CAG TCG ACG GTA CCG CGG GCC CGG GAT CCA GCC ACC ATG AGC GCT TGG AGC CAC CCG CAG TTC GAA AAA CGG GAT CCA CCG GTC GCC ACC ATG GTG pStrep-2x/…/12xEGFP-N1: G CTA GCG CTA CCG GAC TCA GAT CTC GAG CTC AAG CTT GAA ATC GAA TTC CCG CGG GCC CGG GAT CCA GCC ACC ATG AGC GCT TGG AGC CAC CCG CAG TTC GAA AAA CGG GAT CCA CCG GTC GCC ACC ATG GTG
How to cite: pStrep-1xEGFP-N1 was a gift from Georg Mayr (Addgene plasmid # 122488 ; http://n2t.net/addgene:122488 ; RRID:Addgene_122488)
