[The description below was written by a language model from this plasmid's Addgene catalogue record and pLannotate feature annotations shown in this document.]
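Description:
pStrep-1xEGFP-N1 is a 4,781 bp mammalian expression plasmid built on the pEGFP-N1 backbone that produces a single copy of EGFP carrying an N-terminal Strep-tag II. It replicates in E. coli at high copy from a ColE1/pUC-type origin and also carries an f1 phage origin for single-stranded DNA production. One NeoR/KanR (Tn5 aminoglycoside phosphotransferase) gene serves both hosts. The bacterial bla-type promoter drives it for kanamycin selection, and the adjacent SV40 enhancer/early promoter drives it in mammalian cells for G418 selection of stable lines. An HSV TK polyadenylation signal terminates this cassette. The short "ble", bGH poly(A) and large T antigen fragments in the annotation are probably incidental matches to backbone sequence rather than functional elements.

The expression unit consists of the human CMV immediate-early enhancer and promoter, a multiple cloning site, the Strep-tag II coding sequence, the mammalian codon-optimised EGFP open reading frame and an SV40 poly(A) signal. The tag precedes EGFP and has its own start codon, so the empty vector expresses Strep-EGFP directly. Because the MCS sits upstream of the tag, the N1 layout should also allow a gene of interest to be fused in frame at the N-terminus of Strep-EGFP, although the record does not state this use. The tag binds Strep-Tactin, allowing affinity purification or pull-down alongside fluorescence detection. The insert was cloned between BspEI (destroyed) and NotI (retained).

The plasmid is the monomeric member of a toolkit of Strep-tagged EGFP concatemers of up to twelve copies for expression in mammalian cells. The depositor notes that its MCS differs from that of the multimeric versions.
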