Features (pLannotate 1.2.2; 16 found; start..end, strand, type, name):
      1..304     +  enhancer       CMV enhancer: human cytomegalovirus immediate early enhancer
    305..508     +  promoter       CMV promoter: human cytomegalovirus (CMV) immediate early promoter
    549..605     +  misc_feature   MCS: multiple cloning site
    622..644     +  CDS            Strep-Tag II (fragment): peptide that binds Strep-Tactin®, an engineered form of streptavidin
    667..1386    +  CDS            EGFP: the original enhanced GFP (Yang et al., 1996) mammalian codon-optimized
   1403..1486    +  CDS            large T antigen (fragment): large T antigen from SV40 (simian virus 40)
   1509..1630    +  polyA_signal   SV40 poly(A) signal: SV40 polyadenylation signal
   1664..2092    -  rep_origin     f1 ori (sequence partly withheld): f1 bacteriophage origin of replication; arrow indicates direction of (+) strand synthesis
   2119..2223    +  promoter       AmpR promoter: bla
   2225..2582    +  promoter       SV40 promoter: SV40 enhancer and early promoter
   2617..3411    +  CDS            NeoR/KanR: aminoglycoside phosphotransferase from Tn5; aph(3')-II (or nptII); confers resistance to neomycin, kanamycin, and G418 (Geneticin®)
   3432..3584    +  CDS            ble (fragment): BLE_KLEPN - Experimental evidence at protein level: Swiss-Prot protein existence level 1. Binding protein with a strong affinity to the bleomycin family of antibiotics. Binds to CL990; an antimitotic-antibiotic compound. From Klebsiella pneumoniae.
   3643..3690    +  polyA_signal   HSV TK poly(A) signal: herpes simplex virus thymidine kinase polyadenylation signal (Cole and Stacy, 1985)
   3781..3797    -  polyA_signal   bGH poly(A) signal (fragment): bovine growth hormone polyadenylation signal
   4019..4607    +  rep_origin     ori: high-copy-number ColE1/pMB1/pBR322/pUC origin of replication
   4722..4781    +  enhancer       CMV enhancer (fragment): human cytomegalovirus immediate early enhancer
>Addgene plasmid #122488 | pStrep-1xEGFP-N1 | addgene full sequence | sequence record 238668 | Addgene NGS Result
CGTTACATAACTTACGGTAAATGGCCCGCCTGGCTGACCGCCCAACGACCCCCGCCCATTGACGTCAATA
ATGACGTATGTTCCCATAGTAACGCCAATAGGGACTTTCCATTGACGTCAATGGGTGGAGTATTTACGGT
AAACTGCCCACTTGGCAGTACATCAAGTGTATCATATGCCAAGTACGCCCCCTATTGACGTCAATGACGG
TAAATGGCCCGCCTGGCATTATGCCCAGTACATGACCTTATGGGACTTTCCTACTTGGCAGTACATCTAC
GTATTAGTCATCGCTATTACCATGGTGATGCGGTTTTGGCAGTACATCAATGGGCGTGGATAGCGGTTTG
ACTCACGGGGATTTCCAAGTCTCCACCCCATTGACGTCAATGGGAGTTTGTTTTGGCACCAAAATCAACG
GGACTTTCCAAAATGTCGTAACAACTCCGCCCCATTGACGCAAATGGGCGGTAGGCGTGTACGGTGGGAG
GTCTATATAAGCAGAGCTGGTTTAGTGAACCGTCAGATCCGCTAGCGCTACCGGACTCAGATCTCGAGCT
CAAGCTTCGAATTCTGCAGTCGACGGTACCGCGGGCCCGGGATCCAGCCACCATGAGCGCTTGGAGCCAC
CCGCAGTTCGAAAAACGGGATCCACCGGTCGCCACCATGGTGAGCAAGGGCGAGGAGCTGTTCACCGGGG
TGGTGCCCATCCTGGTCGAGCTGGACGGCGACGTAAACGGCCACAAGTTCAGCGTGTCCGGCGAGGGCGA
GGGCGATGCCACCTACGGCAAGCTGACCCTGAAGTTCATCTGCACCACCGGCAAGCTGCCCGTGCCCTGG
CCCACCCTCGTGACCACCCTGACCTACGGCGTGCAGTGCTTCAGCCGCTACCCCGACCACATGAAGCAGC
ACGACTTCTTCAAGTCCGCCATGCCCGAAGGCTACGTCCAGGAGCGCACCATCTTCTTCAAGGACGACGG
CAACTACAAGACCCGCGCCGAGGTGAAGTTCGAGGGCGACACCCTGGTGAACCGCATCGAGCTGAAGGGC
ATCGACTTCAAGGAGGACGGCAACATCCTGGGGCACAAGCTGGAGTACAACTACAACAGCCACAACGTCT
ATATCATGGCCGACAAGCAGAAGAACGGCATCAAGGTGAACTTCAAGATCCGCCACAACATCGAGGACGG
CAGCGTGCAGCTCGCCGACCACTACCAGCAGAACACCCCCATCGGCGACGGCCCCGTGCTGCTGCCCGAC
AACCACTACCTGAGCACCCAGTCCGCCCTGAGCAAAGACCCCAACGAGAAGCGCGATCACATGGTCCTGC
TGGAGTTCGTGACCGCCGCCGGGATCACTCTCGGCATGGACGAGCTGTACAAGTAAAGCGGCCGCGACTC
TAGATCATAATCAGCCATACCACATTTGTAGAGGTTTTACTTGCTTTAAAAAACCTCCCACACCTCCCCC
TGAACCTGAAACATAAAATGAATGCAATTGTTGTTGTTAACTTGTTTATTGCAGCTTATAATGGTTACAA
ATAAAGCAATAGCATCACAAATTTCACAAATAAAGCATTTTTTTCACTGCATTCTAGTTGTGGTTTGTCC
AAACTCATCAATGTATCTTAAGGCGTAAATTGTAAGCGTTAATATTTTGTTAAAATTCGCGTTAAATTTT
TGTTAAATCAGCTCATTTTTTAACCAATAGGCCGAAATCGGCAAAATCCCTTATAAATCAAAAGAATAGA
CCGAGATAGGGT
[37 nt withheld, positions 1763-1799]
AAAGAACGTGGACTCCAACGTCAAAGG
[49 nt withheld, positions 1827-1875]
T
[91 nt withheld, positions 1877-1967]
G
[124 nt withheld, positions 1969-2092]
CAGGTGGCACTTTTCGGGGAAATGTGCGCGGAACCCCTATTTGTTTATTTTTCTAAATACATTCAAATAT
GTATCCGCTCATGAGACAATAACCCTGATAAATGCTTCAATAATATTGAAAAAGGAAGAGTCCTGAGGCG
GAAAGAACCAGCTGTGGAATGTGTGTCAGTTAGGGTGTGGAAAGTCCCCAGGCTCCCCAGCAGGCAGAAG
TATGCAAAGCATGCATCTCAATTAGTCAGCAACCAGGTGTGGAAAGTCCCCAGGCTCCCCAGCAGGCAGA
AGTATGCAAAGCATGCATCTCAATTAGTCAGCAACCATAGTCCCGCCCCTAACTCCGCCCATCCCGCCCC
TAACTCCGCCCAGTTCCGCCCATTCTCCGCCCCATGGCTGACTAATTTTTTTTATTTATGCAGAGGCCGA
GGCCGCCTCGGCCTCTGAGCTATTCCAGAAGTAGTGAGGAGGCTTTTTTGGAGGCCTAGGCTTTTGCAAA
GATCGATCAAGAGACAGGATGAGGATCGTTTCGCATGATTGAACAAGATGGATTGCACGCAGGTTCTCCG
GCCGCTTGGGTGGAGAGGCTATTCGGCTATGACTGGGCACAACAGACAATCGGCTGCTCTGATGCCGCCG
TGTTCCGGCTGTCAGCGCAGGGGCGCCCGGTTCTTTTTGTCAAGACCGACCTGTCCGGTGCCCTGAATGA
ACTGCAAGACGAGGCAGCGCGGCTATCGTGGCTGGCCACGACGGGCGTTCCTTGCGCAGCTGTGCTCGAC
GTTGTCACTGAAGCGGGAAGGGACTGGCTGCTATTGGGCGAAGTGCCGGGGCAGGATCTCCTGTCATCTC
ACCTTGCTCCTGCCGAGAAAGTATCCATCATGGCTGATGCAATGCGGCGGCTGCATACGCTTGATCCGGC
TACCTGCCCATTCGACCACCAAGCGAAACATCGCATCGAGCGAGCACGTACTCGGATGGAAGCCGGTCTT
GTCGATCAGGATGATCTGGACGAAGAGCATCAGGGGCTCGCGCCAGCCGAACTGTTCGCCAGGCTCAAGG
CGAGCATGCCCGACGGCGAGGATCTCGTCGTGACCCATGGCGATGCCTGCTTGCCGAATATCATGGTGGA
AAATGGCCGCTTTTCTGGATTCATCGACTGTGGCCGGCTGGGTGTGGCGGACCGCTATCAGGACATAGCG
TTGGCTACCCGTGATATTGCTGAAGAGCTTGGCGGCGAATGGGCTGACCGCTTCCTCGTGCTTTACGGTA
TCGCCGCTCCCGATTCGCAGCGCATCGCCTTCTATCGCCTTCTTGACGAGTTCTTCTGAGCGGGACTCTG
GGGTTCGAAATGACCGACCAAGCGACGCCCAACCTGCCATCACGAGATTTCGATTCCACCGCCGCCTTCT
ATGAAAGGTTGGGCTTCGGAATCGTTTTCCGGGACGCCGGCTGGATGATCCTCCAGCGCGGGGATCTCAT
GCTGGAGTTCTTCGCCCACCCTAGGGGGAGGCTAACTGAAACACGGAAGGAGACAATACCGGAAGGAACC
CGCGCTATGACGGCAATAAAAAGACAGAATAAAACGCACGGTGTTGGGTCGTTTGTTCATAAACGCGGGG
TTCGGTCCCAGGGCTGGCACTCTGTCGATACCCCACCGAGACCCCATTGGGGCCAATACGCCCGCGTTTC
TTCCTTTTCCCCACCCCACCCCCCAAGTTCGGGTGAAGGCCCAGGGCTCGCAGCCAACGTCGGGGCGGCA
GGCCCTGCCATAGCCTCAGGTTACTCATATATACTTTAGATTGATTTAAAACTTCATTTTTAATTTAAAA
GGATCTAGGTGAAGATCCTTTTTGATAATCTCATGACCAAAATCCCTTAACGTGAGTTTTCGTTCCACTG
AGCGTCAGACCCCGTAGAAAAGATCAAAGGATCTTCTTGAGATCCTTTTTTTCTGCGCGTAATCTGCTGC
TTGCAAACAAAAAAACCACCGCTACCAGCGGTGGTTTGTTTGCCGGATCAAGAGCTACCAACTCTTTTTC
CGAAGGTAACTGGCTTCAGCAGAGCGCAGATACCAAATACTGTTCTTCTAGTGTAGCCGTAGTTAGGCCA
CCACTTCAAGAACTCTGTAGCACCGCCTACATACCTCGCTCTGCTAATCCTGTTACCAGTGGCTGCTGCC
AGTGGCGATAAGTCGTGTCTTACCGGGTTGGACTCAAGACGATAGTTACCGGATAAGGCGCAGCGGTCGG
GCTGAACGGGGGGTTCGTGCACACAGCCCAGCTTGGAGCGAACGACCTACACCGAACTGAGATACCTACA
GCGTGAGCTATGAGAAAGCGCCACGCTTCCCGAAGGGAGAAAGGCGGACAGGTATCCGGTAAGCGGCAGG
GTCGGAACAGGAGAGCGCACGAGGGAGCTTCCAGGGGGAAACGCCTGGTATCTTTATAGTCCTGTCGGGT
TTCGCCACCTCTGACTTGAGCGTCGATTTTTGTGATGCTCGTCAGGGGGGCGGAGCCTATGGAAAAACGC
CAGCAACGCGGCCTTTTTACGGTTCCTGGCCTTTTGCTGGCCTTTTGCTCACATGTTCTTTCCTGCGTTA
TCCCCTGATTCTGTGGATAACCGTATTACCGCCATGCATTAGTTATTAATAGTAATCAATTACGGGGTCA
TTAGTTCATAGCCCATATATGGAGTTCCG
